>Addgene plasmid #205276 | pMSSM105: pCMV-HA-NLS-SpuFz1-T513K | addgene full sequence | sequence record 404722 | Addgene NGS Result
CGTTACATAACTTACGGTAAATGGCCCGCCTGGCTGACCGCCCAACGACCCCCGCCCATTGACGTCAATA
ATGACGTATGTTCCCATAGTAACGCCAATAGGGACTTTCCATTGACGTCAATGGGTGGAGTATTTACGGT
AAACTGCCCACTTGGCAGTACATCAAGTGTATCATATGCCAAGTACGCCCCCTATTGACGTCAATGACGG
TAAATGGCCCGCCTGGCATTATGCCCAGTACATGACCTTATGGGACTTTCCTACTTGGCAGTACATCTAC
GTATTAGTCATCGCTATTACCATGGTGATGCGGTTTTGGCAGTACATCAATGGGCGTGGATAGCGGTTTG
ACTCACGGGGATTTCCAAGTCTCCACCCCATTGACGTCAATGGGAGTTTGTTTTGGCACCAAAATCAACG
GGACTTTCCAAAATGTCGTAACAACTCCGCCCCATTGACGCAAATGGGCGGTAGGCGTGTACGGTGGGAG
GTCTATATAAGCAGAGCTGGTTTAGTGAACCGTCAGATCCGCTAGCGCTACCGGACTCAGATCGCCACCA
TGTACCCCTACGACGTGCCAGACTACGCCCCTGCGGCAAAAAAGAAAAAGTTGGACGGCGGCTCTGGCGG
CGGAGGATCTGGCGGAGGTGGAAGCGGAGGACCGCCTAAGAAGAAGCAGAAGCTGGAACGGCTGAAGAAA
CTGGACAAGCCCACACTGCACACCTGTAACAAGACCAGCTTCGCCAAGGCCTTCCTGCCTAACGAGACAT
ACCGGCAGCGGCTGCTGGACTATATCGCCATCATTCACCAGCTGGCCGACCACGCCTCTCACGCCCTGAA
GTTTTACATCCTGAGCACCTCCACCAGCAGCTTCCCTGTGGTGCACGAGGATACCATCGAGGCCATCCTG
TACCTGCTGAACAAGGGCGAAGCCTGGCATCCCAGAAAAGAGGCCAAGAAGGCCTGGCGGGATTGCCTGC
TGCCTTACGTGCAGAGATACTGCCAGATCGTGGGCTTCATTCACCCCAACCTGAGAGGCGAGCAGCAGAG
CATCAACTACCTGACCGTGTCCATGATGACCAACCTGAAAGTGAACGTGCAAGAGCACTTCATGCAGATG
CTGCTGCGGTACATCAATCTGCGCTTCGACGTGAAGGGCCAGAAGCAGAGACTGCCTCCTAAGAGCGACG
CCCGCAAGGCCTTTTTCACCCGGCTGAGATACCTGAAGTCCGTGTTCCTGTTCGACGTGGTGCCCGAGCT
GGAATTCCTGGACGATCTGACCCCTCTGGAAAGCGAGGTGCTGGAAGAGATCTGGTCCCTGGACCTGCCT
TTTCTGCCCAACGATCCTCTGGCCTACGCCATCGTGGCCGATCCTATGAGCTTCTTCCCAGCCTACTGCA
AGCTGAGCGGCCTGTACGAGCAGTACGGCTTCCAGCGGTTTAGCGCCATTCCTCTGCGGAGAAGCCTGAT
CCAGTCTCACGTGCGGATCGACACCATCATCCTGTATCAGCACATCCTGTGCATCACCAGACGGGACGCC
GAGACAGTGGAAAAGGACGACCTGTGGATGAGAGTGTGCAACCTGTGCACCAAAGCCTTCCGGTCCAGAT
GCGGCATGCACTTCGAGGGCAGCATCACAACAGATGGCGCCAGCGTGTCCGTGTACCTGAAACACCCTGA
GGCCGATAAGTACGGCAAGAGAGGCGCCAGAAAGTCCGCCAATACTGTGGCCGCCGAAGTGAAGGCCCTG
TACGTGGAAAACAACCTGCCTGCCTGTAGAGCCGCCGAGAACGTGGTGGTCATCGACCCCAACAAGCGGG
ATATCCTGTACTGCCAGGACAGCAACGGCACCACCTTCAGATACACCGCCAACCAGAGAGCCGTGGAAAC
CGGCAGCAGAAGATTCGCCAAGCGGCGGGAAGCCATGAAGGAAGAAGCCGGCGTTGACCTGATCGAGAGC
AGAATCCCTAGCCACAAGACCATGAACCTGATGGACTTCACCAGATACCTGCTCGTGCGGAGAGCCGACT
GGGACAGACGGAAAGAGTTCTACTCTCACCCCGCTCACACCCGGTGGAAGTGGCACAGCTTCATCAACCG
GCAGAAGTCCGAGAGCGACCTGATCAGCAACATGCGGAACAAATACGGCGAGAACTTCACCGTGGTCATG
GGCGATTGGAGCGACGCTGGAAGAAAGGCCAGATTCCAGACCAGCAGCAAGACCAAAGGCTGGCGGACCC
TGTTCAAGCGGAACCGGATCGATTGCTTCCTGCTGGACGAGTACAAGACCTCCAGCGTGTGCCCTAGATG
CAGCAGCAGCGAGTTCGTGGAAAAGAAGTTCAAGACCCGGCCTCACAGCAGACCCTGGCGAAGAAGAGAG
GGCAAGATCGAGAAGGTGCACGGCCTGCTGGGCTGCACCAATCCTAATTGTCTGCAGCAGGCCTGGACCA
GCGGCATGAGATACTGGAACCGGGACATGCTGAGCACATGCAACATGCTGCTGATCGTGCGGTCCATGCT
GGATGGCCATGGCAGACCTGAGGTGTTCTCTAGATCTGTGCCTGCCGTGGCCTGACTAGCATAACCCCTT
GGGGCGCACTCCTCAGGTGCAGGCTGCCTATCAGAAGGTGGTGGCTGGTGTGGCCAATGCCCTGGCTCAC
AAATACCACTGAGATCTTTTTCCCTCTGCCAAAAATTATGGGGACATCATGAAGCCCCTTGAGCATCTGA
CTTCTGGCTAATAAAGGAAATTTATTTTCATTGCAATAGTGTGTTGGAATTTTTTGTGTCTCTCACTCGG
AAGGACATATGGGAGGGCAAATCATTTAAAACATCAGAATGAGTATTTGGTTTAGAGTTTGGCAACATAT
GCCCATATGCTGGCTGCCATGAACAAAGGTTGGCTATAAAGAGGTCATCAGTATATGAAACAGCCCCCTG
CTGTCCATTCCTTATTCCATAGAAAAGCCTTGACTTGAGGTTAGATTTTTTTTATATTTTGTTTTGTGTT
ATTTTTTTCTTTAACATCCCTAAAATTTTCCTTACATGTTTTACTAGCCAGATTTTTCCTCCTCTCCTGA
CTACTCCCAGTCATAGCTGTCCCTCTTCTCTTATGGAGATCCCTCGACCTGCAGCCCAAGCTTGGCGTAA
TCATGGTCATAGCTGTTTCCTGTGTGAAATTGTTATCCGCTCACAATTCCACACAACATACGAGCCGGAA
GCATAAAGTGTAAAGCCTGGGGTGCCTAATGAGTGAGCTAACTCACATTAATTGCGTTGCGCTCACTGCC
CGCTTTCCAGTCGGGAAACCTGTCGTGCCAGCGGATCCGCATCTCAATTAGTCAGCAACCATAGTCCCGC
CCCTAACTCCGCCCATCCCGCCCCTAACTCCGCCCAGTTCCGCCCATTCTCCGCCCCATGGCTGACTAAT
TTTTTTTATTTATGCAGAGGCCGAGGCCGCCTCGGCCTCTGAGCTATTCCAGAAGTAGTGAGGAGGCTTT
TTTGGAGGCCTAGGCTTTTGCAAAAAGCTAACTTGTTTATTGCAGCTTATAATGGTTACAAATAAAGCAA
TAGCATCACAAATTTCACAAATAAAGCATTTTTTTCACTGCATTCTAGTTGTGGTTTGTCCAAACTCATC
AATGTATCTTATCATGTCTGGATCCGCTGCATTAATGAATCGGCCAACGCGCGGGGAGAGGCGGTTTGCG
TATTGGGCGCTCTTCCGCTTCCTCGCTCACTGACTCGCTGCGCTCGGTCGTTCGGCTGCGGCGAGCGGTA
TCAGCTCACTCAAAGGCGGTAATACGGTTATCCACAGAATCAGGGGATAACGCAGGAAAGAACATGTGAG
CAAAAGGCCAGCAAAAGGCCAGGAACCGTAAAAAGGCCGCGTTGCTGGCGTTTTTCCATAGGCTCCGCCC
CCCTGACGAGCATCACAAAAATCGACGCTCAAGTCAGAGGTGGCGAAACCCGACAGGACTATAAAGATAC
CAGGCGTTTCCCCCTGGAAGCTCCCTCGTGCGCTCTCCTGTTCCGACCCTGCCGCTTACCGGATACCTGT
CCGCCTTTCTCCCTTCGGGAAGCGTGGCGCTTTCTCATAGCTCACGCTGTAGGTATCTCAGTTCGGTGTA
GGTCGTTCGCTCCAAGCTGGGCTGTGTGCACGAACCCCCCGTTCAGCCCGACCGCTGCGCCTTATCCGGT
AACTATCGTCTTGAGTCCAACCCGGTAAGACACGACTTATCGCCACTGGCAGCAGCCACTGGTAACAGGA
TTAGCAGAGCGAGGTATGTAGGCGGTGCTACAGAGTTCTTGAAGTGGTGGCCTAACTACGGCTACACTAG
AAGAACAGTATTTGGTATCTGCGCTCTGCTGAAGCCAGTTACCTTCGGAAAAAGAGTTGGTAGCTCTTGA
TCCGGCAAACAAACCACCGCTGGTAGCGGTGGTTTTTTTGTTTGCAAGCAGCAGATTACGCGCAGAAAAA
AAGGATCTCAAGAAGATCCTTTGATCTTTTCTACGGGGTCTGACGCTCAGTGGAACGAAAACTCACGTTA
AGGGATTTTGGTCATGAGATTATCAAAAAGGATCTTCACCTAGATCCTTTTAAATTAAAAATGAAGTTTT
AAATCAATCTAAAGTATATATGAGTAAACTTGGTCTGACAGTTACCAATGCTTAATCAGTGAGGCACCTA
TCTCAGCGATCTGTCTATTTCGTTCATCCATAGTTGCCTGACTCCCCGTCGTGTAGATAACTACGATACG
GGAGGGCTTACCATCTGGCCCCAGTGCTGCAATGATACCGCGAGACCCACGCTCACCGGCTCCAGATTTA
TCAGCAATAAACCAGCCAGCCGGAAGGGCCGAGCGCAGAAGTGGTCCTGCAACTTTATCCGCCTCCATCC
AGTCTATTAATTGTTGCCGGGAAGCTAGAGTAAGTAGTTCGCCAGTTAATAGTTTGCGCAACGTTGTTGC
CATTGCTACAGGCATCGTGGTGTCACGCTCGTCGTTTGGTATGGCTTCATTCAGCTCCGGTTCCCAACGA
TCAAGGCGAGTTACATGATCCCCCATGTTGTGCAAAAAAGCGGTTAGCTCCTTCGGTCCTCCGATCGTTG
TCAGAAGTAAGTTGGCCGCAGTGTTATCACTCATGGTTATGGCAGCACTGCATAATTCTCTTACTGTCAT
GCCATCCGTAAGATGCTTTTCTGTGACTGGTGAGTACTCAACCAAGTCATTCTGAGAATAGTGTATGCGG
CGACCGAGTTGCTCTTGCCCGGCGTCAATACGGGATAATACCGCGCCACATAGCAGAACTTTAAAAGTGC
TCATCATTGGAAAACGTTCTTCGGGGCGAAAACTCTCAAGGATCTTACCGCTGTTGAGATCCAGTTCGAT
GTAACCCACTCGTGCACCCAACTGATCTTCAGCATCTTTTACTTTCACCAGCGTTTCTGGGTGAGCAAAA
ACAGGAAGGCAAAATGCCGCAAAAAAGGGAATAAGGGCGACACGGAAATGTTGAATACTCATACTCTTCC
TTTTTCAATATTATTGAAGCATTTATCAGGGTTATTGTCTCATGAGCGGATACATATTTGAATGTATTTA
GAAAAATAAACAAATAGGGGTTCCGCGCACATTTCCCCGAAAAGTGCCACCTGGGTCGACATTGATTATT
GACTAGTAATAGTAATCAATTACGGGGTCATTAGTTCATAGCCCATATATGGAGTTCCG
Features (pLannotate 1.2.2; 17 found; start..end, strand, type, name):
      1..304     +  enhancer       CMV enhancer: human cytomegalovirus immediate early enhancer
    305..508     +  promoter       CMV promoter: human cytomegalovirus (CMV) immediate early promoter
    531..553     +  misc_feature   MCS (fragment): multiple cloning site
   2576..2595    +  terminator     T7 terminator (fragment): transcription terminator for bacteriophage T7 RNA polymerase
   2598..2669    +  CDS            HBB (fragment): HBB_PONPY - Experimental evidence at transcript level: Swiss-Prot protein existence level 2. Involved in oxygen transport from the lung to the various peripheral tissues. From Pongo pygmaeus (Bornean orangutan).
   2740..2795    +  polyA_signal   β-globin poly(A) signal: rabbit β-globin polyadenylation signal (Gil and Proudfoot, 1987)
   3180..3196    -  protein_bind   lac operator: The lac repressor binds to the lac operator to inhibit transcription in E. coli. This inhibition can be relieved by adding lactose or isopropyl-β-D-thiogalactopyranoside (IPTG). lac repressor encoded by lacI
   3204..3234    -  promoter       lac promoter: promoter for the E. coli lac operon
   3249..3270    -  protein_bind   CAP binding site: CAP binding activates transcription in the presence of cAMP. E. coli catabolite activator protein
   3283..3322    -  CDS            lacI (fragment): lac repressor; lacI; The lac repressor binds to the lac operator to inhibit transcription in E. coli. This inhibition can be relieved by adding lactose or isopropyl-β-D-thiogalactopyranoside (IPTG).
   3329..3351    +  promoter       SV40 promoter (fragment): SV40 enhancer and early promoter
   3375..3510    +  rep_origin     SV40 ori: SV40 origin of replication
   3530..3664    +  polyA_signal   SV40 poly(A) signal: SV40 polyadenylation signal
   3666..3720    -  CDS            lacI (fragment): lac repressor; lacI; The lac repressor binds to the lac operator to inhibit transcription in E. coli. This inhibition can be relieved by adding lactose or isopropyl-β-D-thiogalactopyranoside (IPTG).
   3903..4491    -  rep_origin     ori: high-copy-number ColE1/pMB1/pBR322/pUC origin of replication
   4662..5522    -  CDS            AmpR: β-lactamase; bla; confers resistance to ampicillin, carbenicillin, and related antibiotics
   5523..5627    -  promoter       AmpR promoter: bla
