[The description below was written by a language model from this plasmid's Addgene catalogue record and pLannotate feature annotations shown in this document.]
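Description:
pMSSM105: pCMV-HA-NLS-SpuFz1-T513K is a 5,729-nt mammalian expression plasmid built on a pCMV backbone for transient expression in human cells. It is propagated in E. coli as a high-copy plasmid through a ColE1/pUC-type origin and selected with ampicillin via the β-lactamase gene and its native promoter. The backbone also carries an SV40 origin of replication, which can support episomal amplification in cells that express SV40 large T antigen. Small remnants of lac regulatory elements and lacI, together with an SV40 poly(A) signal, appear to be vector carry-over rather than functional parts of the design. No mammalian selection marker is annotated.

The payload is a human codon-optimized coding sequence for SpuFz1, the Fanzor 1 protein from the chytrid fungus Spizellomyces punctatus, carrying a T513K substitution. According to the associated publication title, Fanzor is a eukaryotic programmable RNA-guided endonuclease. The protein is fused at its N terminus to an HA epitope tag for detection and to a nuclear localization signal that directs it to the nucleus. Transcription is driven by the human cytomegalovirus immediate-early enhancer and promoter, and transcripts are processed with a rabbit β-globin polyadenylation signal. The automated feature table does not annotate the SpuFz1 open reading frame or its tags, but the unannotated interval of about 2 kb between the promoter-proximal cloning site fragment and the β-globin 3′ region is where the insert would sit. The record does not state the functional effect of T513K, and no guide RNA cassette is annotated, so the RNA component would presumably be supplied separately.
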