Addgene plasmid #205276: pMSSM105: pCMV-HA-NLS-SpuFz1-T513K
Purpose: Human expression vector for human codon optimized N-terminal NLS-tagged SpuFz1-T513K
Depositing lab: Feng Zhang. Publication: Fanzor is a eukaryotic programmable RNA-guided endonuclease. Saito M, Xu P, Faure G, Maguire S, Kannan S, Altae-Tran H, Vo S, Desimone A, Macrae RK, Zhang F. Nature. 2023 Jun 28. doi: 10.1038/s41586-023-06356-2. PubMed 37380027.
Backbone
  Vector backbone: pCMV
  Vector type: Mammalian Expression
Growth in bacteria
  Bacterial resistance: Ampicillin, 100 μg/mL
  Growth temperature: 37°C
  Growth strain: DH5alpha
  Copy number: High Copy
Gene/Insert
  Gene/Insert name: SpuFz1
  Species: Spizellomyces punctatus
  Mutation: T513K
  Tag / fusion protein: HA, NLS(Makkerh) (N terminal on insert)
  Cloning method: Gibson Cloning
Terms and licenses: Academic/Nonprofit Terms; Industry Terms: Not Available to Industry
How to cite: pMSSM105: pCMV-HA-NLS-SpuFz1-T513K was a gift from Feng Zhang (Addgene plasmid # 205276 ; http://n2t.net/addgene:205276 ; RRID:Addgene_205276)
